Addgene plasmid #158570: pENTR1A_no_ccDB_mUty
Purpose: V5-tagged sequence of mUty cloned into entry vector for recombination
Depositing lab: Christian Deschepper. Depositing organization: Institut de recherches cliniques de Montreal (IRCM). Publication: Regulatory effects of the Uty/Ddx3y locus on neighboring chromosome Y genes and autosomal mRNA transcripts in adult mouse non-reproductive cells. Deschepper CF. Sci Rep. 2020 Sep 10;10(1):14900. doi: 10.1038/s41598-020-71447-3. PubMed 32913328.
Backbone
  Vector backbone: Addgene #17398
  Backbone size w/o insert (bp): 2294
  Total vector size (bp): 6116
  Vector type: Lentiviral
Growth in bacteria
  Bacterial resistance: Kanamycin, 50 μg/mL
  Growth temperature: 37°C
  Growth strain: NEB Stable
  Copy number: High Copy
Gene/Insert
  Gene/Insert name: Mus musculus ubiquitously transcribed tetratricopeptide repeat containing, Y-linked (Uty), transcript variant 2
  Species: M. musculus (mouse)
  Insert size (bp): 3822
  GenBank ID: NM_001326682.1
  Entrez Gene: Uty (a.k.a. Hydb, mKIAA4057)
  Tag / fusion protein: V5 (C terminal on insert)
  Cloning method: Restriction Enzyme; 5′ cloning site SalI (not destroyed); 3′ cloning site ApaI (destroyed during cloning)
  Sequencing primers: 5′ pENTR-F CTACAAACTCTTCCTGTTAGTTAG; 3′ pENTR-R ATGGCTCATAACACCCCTTG
Terms and licenses: Academic/Nonprofit Terms; Industry Terms: Not Available to Industry
Depositor comments: Please visit https://www.biorxiv.org/content/10.1101/2020.06.30.180232v1 for bioRxiv preprint.
How to cite: pENTR1A_no_ccDB_mUty was a gift from Christian Deschepper (Addgene plasmid # 158570 ; http://n2t.net/addgene:158570 ; RRID:Addgene_158570)
