[The description below was written by a language model from this plasmid's Addgene catalogue record and pLannotate feature annotations shown in this document.]
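Description:
pENTR1A_no_ccDB_mUty is a Gateway entry clone built on a pENTR1A backbone from which the ccdB counter-selection cassette has been removed. It is a small, high-copy bacterial plasmid that replicates from a ColE1/pUC-type origin and is selected with kanamycin through an aminoglycoside phosphotransferase (KanR) gene. The rrnB T1 and T2 terminators sit upstream of the cloning region and insulate the insert from read-through transcription originating in the backbone. Although the catalogue lists the vector type as lentiviral, the annotated features include no LTRs, packaging signal or other viral elements. That label most likely reflects the intended destination vector rather than the entry clone itself.

The payload is the mouse Uty coding sequence (transcript variant 2), which encodes the Y-linked, tetratricopeptide repeat-containing histone H3K27 demethylase, a protein with relatively low catalytic activity. It was inserted by restriction cloning and is fused at its C terminus to a V5 epitope tag for antibody detection. A short fragment of the EMCV IRES lies just downstream of the tag; it looks like a remnant of the cloning source and is too truncated to be assumed functional. The cassette is flanked by attL1 and attL2 sites, so an LR Clonase reaction can move Uty-V5 directionally into any attR-containing destination vector. No eukaryotic promoter is annotated, so expression depends on the promoter supplied by the destination vector. The sequenced record is slightly shorter than the catalogued total size. The associated work concerns the regulatory effects of the Uty/Ddx3y locus on gene expression in mouse non-reproductive cells.
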