Features (pLannotate 1.2.2; 9 found; start..end, strand, type, name):
      1..589     +  rep_origin     ori: high-copy-number ColE1/pMB1/pBR322/pUC origin of replication
    757..800     -  terminator     rrnB T1 terminator: Escherichia coli rrnB; transcription terminator T1 from the E. coli rrnB gene
    932..959     +  terminator     rrnB T2 terminator: transcription terminator T2 from the E. coli rrnB gene
   1009..1108    +  protein_bind   attL1: mutant version of attL; recombination site for the Gateway® LR reaction LR Clonase™
   1141..4773    +  CDS            Uty: UTY_MOUSE - Also known as Kdm6c. Experimental evidence at protein level: Swiss-Prot protein existence level 1. Male-specific histone demethylase that catalyzes trimethylated 'Lys-27' (H3K27me3) demethylation in histone H3. Has relatively low KDM activity. From Mus musculus (Mouse).
   4777..4818    +  CDS            V5 tag: epitope tag from simian virus 5
   4829..4942    +  misc_feature   IRES (fragment): internal ribosome entry site (IRES) of the encephalomyocarditis virus (EMCV)
   4949..5048    -  protein_bind   attL2: mutant version of attL; recombination site for the Gateway® LR reaction LR Clonase™
   5171..5980    +  CDS            KanR: aminoglycoside phosphotransferase; aph(3')-Ia; confers resistance to kanamycin in bacteria or G418 (Geneticin®) in eukaryotes
>Addgene plasmid #158570 | pENTR1A_no_ccDB_mUty | addgene full sequence | sequence record 310564 | Addgene NGS Result
TTGAGATCCTTTTTTTCTGCGCGTAATCTGCTGCTTGCAAACAAAAAAACCACCGCTACCAGCGGTGGTT
TGTTTGCCGGATCAAGAGCTACCAACTCTTTTTCCGAAGGTAACTGGCTTCAGCAGAGCGCAGATACCAA
ATACTGTTCTTCTAGTGTAGCCGTAGTTAGGCCACCACTTCAAGAACTCTGTAGCACCGCCTACATACCT
CGCTCTGCTAATCCTGTTACCAGTGGCTGCTGCCAGTGGCGATAAGTCGTGTCTTACCGGGTTGGACTCA
AGACGATAGTTACCGGATAAGGCGCAGCGGTCGGGCTGAACGGGGGGTTCGTGCACACAGCCCAGCTTGG
AGCGAACGACCTACACCGAACTGAGATACCTACAGCGTGAGCTATGAGAAAGCGCCACGCTTCCCGAAGG
GAGAAAGGCGGACAGGTATCCGGTAAGCGGCAGGGTCGGAACAGGAGAGCGCACGAGGGAGCTTCCAGGG
GGAAACGCCTGGTATCTTTATAGTCCTGTCGGGTTTCGCCACCTCTGACTTGAGCGTCGATTTTTGTGAT
GCTCGTCAGGGGGGCGGAGCCTATGGAAAAACGCCAGCAACGCGGCCTTTTTACGGTTCCTGGCCTTTTG
CTGGCCTTTTGCTCACATGTTCTTTCCTGCGTTATCCCCTGATTCTGTGGATAACCGTATTACCGCTAGC
ATGGATCTCGGGGACGTCTAACTACTAAGCGAGAGTAGGGAACTGCCAGGCATCAAATAAAACGAAAGGC
TCAGTCGGAAGACTGGGCCTTTCGTTTTATCTGTTGTTTGTCGGTGAACGCTCTCCTGAGTAGGACAAAT
CCGCCGGGAGCGGATTTGAACGTTGTGAAGCAACGGCCCGGAGGGTGGCGGGCAGGACGCCCGCCATAAA
CTGCCAGGCATCAAACTAAGCAGAAGGCCATCCTGACGGATGGCCTTTTTGCGTTTCTACAAACTCTTCC
TGTTAGTTAGTTACTTAAGCTCGGGCCCCAAATAATGATTTTATTTTGACTGATAGTGACCTGTTCGTTG
CAACAAATTGATAAGCAATGCTTTTTTATAATGCCAACTTTGTACAAAAAAGCAGGCTTTAAAGGAACCA
ATTCAGTCGACGCCGCCACCATGAAATCTTACGGATTATCTCTCACTACTGCTGCCCTAGGTAATGAGGA
AAAGAAAATGGCGGCGGAAAAGGCTAGAGGCGAGGGCGAAGAGGGGTCCTTCAGTCTCACAGTCGAAGAG
AAGAAGGCGCTTTGTGGATTAGATAGCTTCTTCGGGTTCTTGACCCGATGCAAAGATGGCGCCAAGATGA
AGACGCTGTTGAACAAGGCAATTCACTTCTATGAGTCTTTAATAGTAAAAGCTGAAGGAAAAGTGGAATC
AGATTTCTTTTGTCAATTAGGTCACTTCAATCTCTTACTGGAAGATTATTCAAAAGCATTGTCATCTTAC
CAGAGATACTACAGTTTACAGACTGACTACTGGAAGAATGCTGCCTTTTTATATGGTCTTGGTTTGGTCT
ATTTCTACTACAATGCATTTCAGTGGGCAATTAGAGCTTTTCAGGAAGTCCTTTATGTTGACCCTAATTT
TTGCAGAGCCAAAGAAATCCATTTACGACTTGGTTTTATGTTCAAAATGAATACAGATTATGAATCTAGT
TTAAAGCATTTTCAGCTGGCCCTGATCGACTGTAATGTCTGTACTTTGTCCAGTGTCGAAATTCAGTTTC
ATATTGCTCACTTATATGAAACCCAGAGGAAATACCATTCTGCAAAGGCAGCCTATGAACAACTTTTACA
GATTGAAAGCTTGCCATCACAAGTCAAAGCAACTGTATTGCAACAGTTAGGTTGGATGCACCATAATATG
GATCTAATTGGAGACAATACCACCAAAGAGAGATATGCTATTCAGTATCTCCAAAAGTCATTGGAGGAAG
ATCCTAATTCTGGTCAATCTTGGTATTTCCTTGGAAGGTGTTACTCATGTATTGGGAAGGTTCAGGATGC
CTTTGTATCTTACAGGCAATCCATTGATAAATCAGAAGCAAGTGCAGACACATGGTGTTCAATAGGTGTG
CTGTATCAACAGCAAAATCAACCTATGGATGCCTTGCAAGCCTATATATGTGCTGTACAGTTGGATCATG
GACATGCAGCAGCCTGGATGGACTTAGGTATTCTTTATGAATCTTGCAACCAACCCCAGGATGCCATTAA
ATGCTACTTAAATGCAGCTCGGAGCAAATCTTGTAATAACACCTCTGCACTTACATCAAGAATTAAGTTT
TTACAGGCTCAGTTGTGTAACCTTCCACAAAGTAGTCTACAGAATAAAACTAAATTACTTCCTAGTATTG
AGGAGGCATGGAGCCTACCAATACCCGCAGAGCTTACCTCCAGGCAGGGTGCCATGAACACAGCACAGCA
GAGTGTTTCTGATACCTGGAATAGTGTCCAGACAGCTTCACATCATTCAGTACAGCAGAAAGTTTATACA
CAGTGCTTCACAGCACAGAAATTACAGAGTTTTGGTAAAGATCAACAACCTCCATTTCAAACTGGGTCCA
CACGATATCTCCAAGCAGCTAGCACTAATGATCAGAATCAGAATGGAAATCATACTCTGCCTCAGAATTC
AAAAGGGGATGCTCAAAATCACTTCTTACGTATTCCTACCTCAGAAGAACAAAAGATCATTAACTTTACC
AAAGAGAGCAAGGATTCAAGAAGTAAATCCTTGACTTCTAAAACAAGTAGGAAAGATAGAGACACATCTA
ATATCTGTGTTAATGCAAAGAAGCATTCTAATCATATTTATCAGATCTCATCAGTTCCGATTTCCAGCCT
TAATAATAAAGAATCTGTGTCACCAGATTTAATAATTGTAGACAATCCTCAGCTTTCTGTCTTAGTTGGA
GAAACTATCGACAATGTGGACCATGACATTGGAACTTGTGACAAAGTCAATAATGTTCATCTAGCCATTC
ACAAAAAGCCTGATAATCTTTCTGCTTCTTCACCCTCTTCAGCCATTTCCACAGAAACACTTTCTCTAAA
GCTCACTGAACAGACACACATTGTTACCAGCTTTATCAGTCCTCACAGTGGATTACACACAATTAATGGA
GAAGGGCATGAGAACTTAGAGAGTTCTGCCAGTGTTAATGTTGGCCTCAGACCTAGATCTCAAATCATAC
CATCAATGTCTGTGTCCATATACTCCAGTTCAACAGAAGTTCTGAAAGCGTGCAGGAGTCTAGGTAAAAA
TGGTTTGTCTAATGGTCATATTCTCTTGGATATATGCCCACCTCCAAGACCACCAACTTCGCCATATCCT
CCTTTACCAAAGGAGAAGTTGAATCCACCCACTCCTAGTATTTATTTGGAAAATAAGCGAGATGCCTTTT
TTCCTCCATTACATCAATTTTGCATCAATCCAAAAAACCCTGTTACAGTAATTCGCGGTCTTGCTGGAGC
TCTTAAGTTAGATCTTGGACTTTTCTCTACCAAAACTTTGGTAGAGGCTAACAATGAACATATCGTAGAA
GTGAGGACCCAATTGTTACAGCCAGCAGATGAAAACTGGGATCCCTCTGGAACAAAGAAAATCTGGCGAT
ATGAAAATAAAAGTTCTCATACTACAATTGCTAAATATGCACAGTACCAGGCCTGCTCCTTCCAGGAATC
ATTGAGAGAAGAAAATGAAAGAAGAACACAAGTTAAAGACTATTCAGATAATGAATCAACATGTTCAGAT
AATTCTGGAAGGAGACAGAAAGCACCCTTTAAAACCATAAAATGTGGGATTAACATTGATCTGTCTGATA
ACAAAAAGTGGAAGTTGCAGTTACATGAGCTGACAAAGCTTCCTGCTTTTGTACGTGTTGTATCAGCAGG
GAATCTTCTCAGTCATGTTGGCTATACTATATTGGGGATGAATTCAGTTCAACTATGTATGAAAGTTCCA
GGGAGTAGAATACCAGGTCACCAAGAAAATAACAATTTCTGTTCTGTTAACATAAATATTGGTCCAGGTG
ATTGTGAATGGTTTGTTGTACCTGAAGATTATTGGGGTGTTCTGAATGACTTCTGTGAAAAAAATAATTT
GAATTTCCTGATGAGTTCTTGGTGGCCGAACCTTGAAGATCTTTATGAAGCAAATGTTCCTGTTTATAGG
TTTATTCAACGACCTGGTGATTTGGTTTGGATAAATGCAGGCACTGTTCACTGGGTTCAGGCTATTGGGT
GGTGTAACAACATCACCTGGAATGTTGGTCCACTCACAGCCTTCCAATATAAATTGGCAGTTGAACGATA
TGAATGGAATAAATTGCAAAGTGTCAAGTCAGTAGTACCCATGGTTCATCTTTCATGGAATATGGCACGA
AATATCAAAGTCTCAGATCCAAAGCTTTTTGAAATGATTAAATATTGTCTCCTCAAGATTCTAAAGCATT
GTCAGACTTTGAGAGAAGCTCTTGTTGCAGCAGGGAAAGAGGTTTTGTGGCATGGGAGGATAAATGATGA
ACCAGCTCCTTACTGTAGCATCTGTGAGGTGGAAGTTTTTAATTTACTTTTTGTCACTAATGAAAGCAAT
TCTCAAAAGACATATATAGTACATTGTCAGAACTGTGCACGAAAAACAAGTGGAAATTTGGAAAATTTTG
TAGTGCTAGAACAATACAAAATGGAGGACCTGATTCAAGTCTATGACCAATTTACATTAGCTCCTTCGTT
ATCTTCTGCATCTACCGGTAAGCCTATCCCTAACCCTCTCCTCGGTCTCGATTCTACGTGAGGATCCGCC
CCTCTCCCTCCCCCCCCCCTAACGTTACTGGCCGAAGCCGCTTGGAATAAGGCCGGTGTGCGTTTGTCTA
TATGTTATTTTCCACCATATTGCCGTCTTTTGGCAATGTGAGATCTAGACCCAGCTTTCTTGTACAAAGT
TGGCATTATAAGAAAGCATTGCTTATCAATTTGTTGCAACGAACAGGTCACTATCAGTCAAAATAAAATC
ATTATTTGCCATCCAGCTGCAGCTCTGGCCCGTGTCTCAAAATCTCTGATGTTACATTGCACAAGATAAA
AATATATCATCATGAACAATAAAACTGTCTGCTTACATAAACAGTAATACAAGGGGTGTTATGAGCCATA
TTCAACGGGAAACGTCGAGGCCGCGATTAAATTCCAACATGGATGCTGATTTATATGGGTATAAATGGGC
TCGCGATAATGTCGGGCAATCAGGTGCGACAATCTATCGCTTGTATGGGAAGCCCGATGCGCCAGAGTTG
TTTCTGAAACATGGCAAAGGTAGCGTTGCCAATGATGTTACAGATGAGATGGTCAGACTAAACTGGCTGA
CGGAATTTATGCCTCTTCCGACCATCAAGCATTTTATCCGTACTCCTGATGATGCATGGTTACTCACCAC
TGCGATCCCCGGAAAAACAGCATTCCAGGTATTAGAAGAATATCCTGATTCAGGTGAAAATATTGTTGAT
GCGCTGGCAGTGTCCCTGCGCCGGTTGCATTCGATTCCTGTTTGTAATTGTCCTTTTAACAGCGATCGCG
TATTTCGTCTCGCTCAGGCGCAATCACGAATGAATAACGGTTTGGTTGATGCGAGTGATTTTGATGACGA
GCGTAATGGCTGGCCTGTTGAACAAGTCTGGAAAGAAATGCATAAACTTTTGCCATTCTCACCGGATTCA
GTCGTCACTCATGGTGATTTCTCACTTGATAACCTTATTTTTGACGAGGGGAAATTAATAGGTTGTATTG
ATGTTGGACGAGTCGGAATCGCAGACCGATACCAGGATCTTGCCATCCTATGGAACTGCCTCGGTGAGTT
TTCTCCTTCATTACAGAAACGGCTTTTTCAAAAATATGGTATTGATAATCCTGATATGAATAAATTGCAG
TTTCATTTGATGCTCGATGAGTTTTTCTAATCAGAATTGGTTAATTGGTTGTAACATTATTCAGATTGGG
CCCCGTTCCACTGAGCGTCAGACCCCGTAGAAAAGATCAAAGGATCTTC
