>Addgene plasmid #158570 | pENTR1A_no_ccDB_mUty | depositor partial sequence | sequence record 306047 | Kozak + SalI + NM_001326682.1(208-3840) + V5 tag + some  pIRES2 sequences
GTCGACGCCGCCACCATGAAATCTTACGGATTATCTCTCACTACTGCTGCCCTAGGTAATGAGGAAAAGA
AAATGGCGGCGGAAAAGGCTAGAGGCGAGGGCGAAGAGGGGTCCTTCAGTCTCACAGTCGAAGAGAAGAA
GGCGCTTTGTGGATTAGATAGCTTCTTCGGGTTCTTGACCCGATGCAAAGATGGCGCCAAGATGAAGACG
CTGTTGAACAAGGCAATTCACTTCTATGAGTCTTTAATAGTAAAAGCTGAAGGAAAAGTGGAATCAGATT
TCTTTTGTCAATTAGGTCACTTCAATCTCTTACTGGAAGATTATTCAAAAGCATTGTCATCTTACCAGAG
ATACTACAGTTTACAGACTGACTACTGGAAGAATGCTGCCTTTTTATATGGTCTTGGTTTGGTCTATTTC
TACTACAATGCATTTCAGTGGGCAATTAGAGCTTTTCAGGAAGTCCTTTATGTTGACCCTAATTTTTGCA
GAGCCAAAGAAATCCATTTACGACTTGGTTTTATGTTCAAAATGAATACAGATTATGAATCTAGTTTAAA
GCATTTTCAGCTGGCCCTGATCGACTGTAATGTCTGTACTTTGTCCAGTGTCGAAATTCAGTTTCATATT
GCTCACTTATATGAAACCCAGAGGAAATACCATTCTGCAAAGGCAGCCTATGAACAACTTTTACAGATTG
AAAGCTTGCCATCACAAGTCAAAGCAACTGTATTGCAACAGTTAGGTTGGATGCACCATAATATGGATCT
AATTGGAGACAATACCACCAAAGAGAGATATGCTATTCAGTATCTCCAAAAGTCATTGGAGGAAGATCCT
AATTCTGGTCAATCTTGGTATTTCCTTGGAAGGTGTTACTCATGTATTGGGAAGGTTCAGGATGCCTTTG
TATCTTACAGGCAATCCATTGATAAATCAGAAGCAAGTGCAGACACATGGTGTTCAATAGGTGTGCTGTA
TCAACAGCAAAATCAACCTATGGATGCCTTGCAAGCCTATATATGTGCTGTACAGTTGGATCATGGACAT
GCAGCAGCCTGGATGGACTTAGGTATTCTTTATGAATCTTGCAACCAACCCCAGGATGCCATTAAATGCT
ACTTAAATGCAGCTCGGAGCAAATCTTGTAATAACACCTCTGCACTTACATCAAGAATTAAGTTTTTACA
GGCTCAGTTGTGTAACCTTCCACAAAGTAGTCTACAGAATAAAACTAAATTACTTCCTAGTATTGAGGAG
GCATGGAGCCTACCAATACCCGCAGAGCTTACCTCCAGGCAGGGTGCCATGAACACAGCACAGCAGAGTG
TTTCTGATACCTGGAATAGTGTCCAGACAGCTTCACATCATTCAGTACAGCAGAAAGTTTATACACAGTG
CTTCACAGCACAGAAATTACAGAGTTTTGGTAAAGATCAACAACCTCCATTTCAAACTGGGTCCACACGA
TATCTCCAAGCAGCTAGCACTAATGATCAGAATCAGAATGGAAATCATACTCTGCCTCAGAATTCAAAAG
GGGATGCTCAAAATCACTTCTTACGTATTCCTACCTCAGAAGAACAAAAGATCATTAACTTTACCAAAGA
GAGCAAGGATTCAAGAAGTAAATCCTTGACTTCTAAAACAAGTAGGAAAGATAGAGACACATCTAATATC
TGTGTTAATGCAAAGAAGCATTCTAATCATATTTATCAGATCTCATCAGTTCCGATTTCCAGCCTTAATA
ATAAAGAATCTGTGTCACCAGATTTAATAATTGTAGACAATCCTCAGCTTTCTGTCTTAGTTGGAGAAAC
TATCGACAATGTGGACCATGACATTGGAACTTGTGACAAAGTCAATAATGTTCATCTAGCCATTCACAAA
AAGCCTGATAATCTTTCTGCTTCTTCACCCTCTTCAGCCATTTCCACAGAAACACTTTCTCTAAAGCTCA
CTGAACAGACACACATTGTTACCAGCTTTATCAGTCCTCACAGTGGATTACACACAATTAATGGAGAAGG
GCATGAGAACTTAGAGAGTTCTGCCAGTGTTAATGTTGGCCTCAGACCTAGATCTCAAATCATACCATCA
ATGTCTGTGTCCATATACTCCAGTTCAACAGAAGTTCTGAAAGCGTGCAGGAGTCTAGGTAAAAATGGTT
TGTCTAATGGTCATATTCTCTTGGATATATGCCCACCTCCAAGACCACCAACTTCGCCATATCCTCCTTT
ACCAAAGGAGAAGTTGAATCCACCCACTCCTAGTATTTATTTGGAAAATAAGCGAGATGCCTTTTTTCCT
CCATTACATCAATTTTGCATCAATCCAAAAAACCCTGTTACAGTAATTCGCGGTCTTGCTGGAGCTCTTA
AGTTAGATCTTGGACTTTTCTCTACCAAAACTTTGGTAGAGGCTAACAATGAACATATCGTAGAAGTGAG
GACCCAATTGTTACAGCCAGCAGATGAAAACTGGGATCCCTCTGGAACAAAGAAAATCTGGCGATATGAA
AATAAAAGTTCTCATACTACAATTGCTAAATATGCACAGTACCAGGCCTGCTCCTTCCAGGAATCATTGA
GAGAAGAAAATGAAAGAAGAACACAAGTTAAAGACTATTCAGATAATGAATCAACATGTTCAGATAATTC
TGGAAGGAGACAGAAAGCACCCTTTAAAACCATAAAATGTGGGATTAACATTGATCTGTCTGATAACAAA
AAGTGGAAGTTGCAGTTACATGAGCTGACAAAGCTTCCTGCTTTTGTACGTGTTGTATCAGCAGGGAATC
TTCTCAGTCATGTTGGCTATACTATATTGGGGATGAATTCAGTTCAACTATGTATGAAAGTTCCAGGGAG
TAGAATACCAGGTCACCAAGAAAATAACAATTTCTGTTCTGTTAACATAAATATTGGTCCAGGTGATTGT
GAATGGTTTGTTGTACCTGAAGATTATTGGGGTGTTCTGAATGACTTCTGTGAAAAAAATAATTTGAATT
TCCTGATGAGTTCTTGGTGGCCGAACCTTGAAGATCTTTATGAAGCAAATGTTCCTGTTTATAGGTTTAT
TCAACGACCTGGTGATTTGGTTTGGATAAATGCAGGCACTGTTCACTGGGTTCAGGCTATTGGGTGGTGT
AACAACATCACCTGGAATGTTGGTCCACTCACAGCCTTCCAATATAAATTGGCAGTTGAACGATATGAAT
GGAATAAATTGCAAAGTGTCAAGTCAGTAGTACCCATGGTTCATCTTTCATGGAATATGGCACGAAATAT
CAAAGTCTCAGATCCAAAGCTTTTTGAAATGATTAAATATTGTCTCCTCAAGATTCTAAAGCATTGTCAG
ACTTTGAGAGAAGCTCTTGTTGCAGCAGGGAAAGAGGTTTTGTGGCATGGGAGGATAAATGATGAACCAG
CTCCTTACTGTAGCATCTGTGAGGTGGAAGTTTTTAATTTACTTTTTGTCACTAATGAAAGCAATTCTCA
AAAGACATATATAGTACATTGTCAGAACTGTGCACGAAAAACAAGTGGAAATTTGGAAAATTTTGTAGTG
CTAGAACAATACAAAATGGAGGACCTGATTCAAGTCTATGACCAATTTACATTAGCTCCTTCGTTATCTT
CTGCATCTACCGGTAAGCCTATCCCTAACCCTCTCCTCGGTCTCGATTCTACGTGAGGATCCGCCCCTCT
CCCTCCCCCCCCCCTAACGTTACTGGCCGAAGCCGCTTGGAATAAGGCCGGTGTGCGTTTGTCTATATGT
TATTTTCCACCATATTGCCGTCTTTTGGCAATGTGAGGGCCC
