>Addgene plasmid #158570 | pENTR1A_no_ccDB_mUty | depositor partial sequence | sequence record 306048 | pENTR1A no ccDB (Addgene #17398)
CTTTCCTGCGTTATCCCCTGATTCTGTGGATAACCGTATTACCGCTAGCATGGATCTCGGGGACGTCTAA
CTACTAAGCGAGAGTAGGGAACTGCCAGGCATCAAATAAAACGAAAGGCTCAGTCGGAAGACTGGGCCTT
TCGTTTTATCTGTTGTTTGTCGGTGAACGCTCTCCTGAGTAGGACAAATCCGCCGGGAGCGGATTTGAAC
GTTGTGAAGCAACGGCCCGGAGGGTGGCGGGCAGGACGCCCGCCATAAACTGCCAGGCATCAAACTAAGC
AGAAGGCCATCCTGACGGATGGCCTTTTTGCGTTTCTACAAACTCTTCCTGTTAGTTAGTTACTTAAGCT
CGGGCCCCAAATAATGATTTTATTTTGACTGATAGTGACCTGTTCGTTGCAACAAATTGATAAGCAATGC
TTTTTTATAATGCCAACTTTGTACAAAAAAGCAGGCTTTAAAGGAACCAATTCAGTCGACTGGATCCGGT
ACCGAATTCGCGGCCGCACTCGAGATATCTAGACCCAGCTTTCTTGTACAAAGTTGGCATTATAAGAAAG
CATTGCTTATCAATTTGTTGCAACGAACAGGTCACTATCAGTCAAAATAAAATCATTATTTGCCATCCAG
CTGCAGCTCTGGCCCGTGTCTCAAAATCTCTGATGTTACATTGCACAAGATAAAAATATATCATCATGAA
CAATAAAACTGTCTGCTTACATAAACAGTAATACAAGGGGTGTTATGAGCCATATTCAACGGGAAACGTC
GAGGCCGCGATTAAATTCCAACATGGATGCTGATTTATATGGGTATAAATGGGCTCGCGATAATGTCGGG
CAATCAGGTGCGACAATCTATCGCTTGTATGGGAAGCCCGATGCGCCAGAGTTGTTTCTGAAACATGGCA
AAGGTAGCGTTGCCAATGATGTTACAGATGAGATGGTCAGACTAAACTGGCTGACGGAATTTATGCCTCT
TCCGACCATCAAGCATTTTATCCGTACTCCTGATGATGCATGGTTACTCACCACTGCGATCCCCGGAAAA
ACAGCATTCCAGGTATTAGAAGAATATCCTGATTCAGGTGAAAATATTGTTGATGCGCTGGCAGTGTCCC
TGCGCCGGTTGCATTCGATTCCTGTTTGTAATTGTCCTTTTAACAGCGATCGCGTATTTCGTCTCGCTCA
GGCGCAATCACGAATGAATAACGGTTTGGTTGATGCGAGTGATTTTGATGACGAGCGTAATGGCTGGCCT
GTTGAACAAGTCTGGAAAGAAATGCATAAACTTTTGCCATTCTCACCGGATTCAGTCGTCACTCATGGTG
ATTTCTCACTTGATAACCTTATTTTTGACGAGGGGAAATTAATAGGTTGTATTGATGTTGGACGAGTCGG
AATCGCAGACCGATACCAGGATCTTGCCATCCTATGGAACTGCCTCGGTGAGTTTTCTCCTTCATTACAG
AAACGGCTTTTTCAAAAATATGGTATTGATAATCCTGATATGAATAAATTGCAGTTTCATTTGATGCTCG
ATGAGTTTTTCTAATCAGAATTGGTTAATTGGTTGTAACATTATTCAGATTGGGCCCCGTTCCACTGAGC
GTCAGACCCCGTAGAAAAGATCAAAGGATCTTCTTGAGATCCTTTTTTTCTGCGCGTAATCTGCTGCTTG
CAAACAAAAAAACCACCGCTACCAGCGGTGGTTTGTTTGCCGGATCAAGAGCTACCAACTCTTTTTCCGA
AGGTAACTGGCTTCAGCAGAGCGCAGATACCAAATACTGTTCTTCTAGTGTAGCCGTAGTTAGGCCACCA
CTTCAAGAACTCTGTAGCACCGCCTACATACCTCGCTCTGCTAATCCTGTTACCAGTGGCTGCTGCCAGT
GGCGATAAGTCGTGTCTTACCGGGTTGGACTCAAGACGATAGTTACCGGATAAGGCGCAGCGGTCGGGCT
GAACGGGGGGTTCGTGCACACAGCCCAGCTTGGAGCGAACGACCTACACCGAACTGAGATACCTACAGCG
TGAGCTATGAGAAAGCGCCACGCTTCCCGAAGGGAGAAAGGCGGACAGGTATCCGGTAAGCGGCAGGGTC
GGAACAGGAGAGCGCACGAGGGAGCTTCCAGGGGGAAACGCCTGGTATCTTTATAGTCCTGTCGGGTTTC
GCCACCTCTGACTTGAGCGTCGATTTTTGTGATGCTCGTCAGGGGGGCGGAGCCTATGGAAAAACGCCAG
CAACGCGGCCTTTTTACGGTTCCTGGCCTTTTGCTGGCCTTTTGCTCACATGTT
